Addgene plasmid #98375: TRAPPC8_pLX307
Purpose: Lentiviral expression of TRAPPC8
Depositing lab: William Hahn & Sefi Rosenbluh. Depositing organization: Monash University. Publication: Genetic and Proteomic Interrogation of Lower Confidence Candidate Genes Reveals Signaling Networks in beta-Catenin-Active Cancers. Rosenbluh J, Mercer J, Shrestha Y, Oliver R, Tamayo P, Doench JG, Tirosh I, Piccioni F, Hartenian E, Horn H, Fagbami L, Root DE, Jaffe J, Lage K, Boehm JS, Hahn WC. Cell Syst. 2016 Sep 28;3(3):302-316.e4. doi: 10.1016/j.cels.2016.09.001. PubMed 27684187.
Backbone
  Vector backbone: pLX307
  Backbone manufacturer: David Root (Addgene plasmid # 41392)
  Vector type: Mammalian Expression, Lentiviral
  Selectable markers: Puromycin
Growth in bacteria
  Bacterial resistance: Ampicillin, 100 μg/mL
  Growth temperature: 37°C
  Growth strain: NEB Stable
  Copy number: High Copy
Gene/Insert
  Gene/Insert name: TRAPPC8
  Species: H. sapiens (human)
  GenBank ID: AAI27111.1
  Entrez Gene: TRAPPC8 (a.k.a. GSG1, HsT2706, KIAA1012, TRS85)
  Promoter: E1Fa
  Tag / fusion protein: V5 (C terminal on backbone)
  Cloning method: Gateway Cloning
  Sequencing primers: 5′ TTCTTCCATTTCAGGTGTCGTGAG; 3′ GTGGATACGCTGCTTTAATGCCTT
Terms and licenses: Academic/Nonprofit Terms; Industry Terms: Not Available to Industry
How to cite: TRAPPC8_pLX307 was a gift from William Hahn & Sefi Rosenbluh (Addgene plasmid # 98375 ; http://n2t.net/addgene:98375 ; RRID:Addgene_98375)
