[The description below was written by a language model from this plasmid's Addgene catalogue record and pLannotate feature annotations shown in this document.]
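Description:
TRAPPC8_pLX307 is a third-generation-style, self-inactivating HIV-1 lentiviral expression plasmid built on the pLX307 Gateway destination backbone and carrying the human TRAPPC8 open reading frame. In bacteria it is maintained through a high-copy ColE1/pUC origin and selected with ampicillin via the β-lactamase gene. An f1 origin and remnants of a lac/lacZα cloning region with T7 and T3 promoters are also present from the parental plasmid.

The viral genome is transcribed in packaging cells from an RSV promoter fused to a truncated 5' LTR. It contains the Ψ packaging signal with a gag fragment, the Rev response element for Rev-dependent nuclear export, a cPPT/CTS to aid nuclear import of the reverse-transcribed genome, a WPRE to boost transcript expression, and a ΔU3 3' LTR that inactivates LTR promoter activity after integration. An SV40 poly(A) signal lies downstream of the 3' LTR. Two internal cassettes are carried. An SV40 early promoter drives puromycin N-acetyltransferase for selecting transduced mammalian cells. The strong constitutive EF-1α promoter (listed as "E1Fa" in the catalogue) drives TRAPPC8. The insert is flanked by attB1 and attB2 sites left by Gateway recombination and is followed by a backbone-encoded V5 epitope, giving a C-terminally V5-tagged protein for immunodetection or pulldown.

TRAPPC8 (also known as KIAA1012 or TRS85) is annotated as functioning in early ER-to-Golgi trafficking and in ATG9 cycling during autophagy initiation. The stated purpose is lentiviral expression of TRAPPC8, allowing stable overexpression in mammalian cells. It was deposited in connection with a study of candidate genes in β-catenin-active cancers.
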