Features (pLannotate 1.2.2; 34 found; start..end, strand, type, name):
     25..91      +  CDS            small t antigen (fragment): SV40 (simian virus 40) small t antigen
     98..1276    +  promoter       EF-1α promoter: strong constitutive promoter for human elongation factor EF-1α
   1297..1314    +  protein_bind   attB1 (fragment): mutant version of attB; core recombination site for the Gateway® BP reaction BP Clonase™
   1323..5465    +  CDS            TRAPPC8: TPPC8_HUMAN - Also known as KIAA1012. Experimental evidence at protein level: Swiss-Prot protein existence level 1. Plays a role in endoplasmic reticulum to Golgi apparatus trafficking at a very early stage (PubMed:21525244). Maintains together with TBC1D14 the cycling pool of ATG9 required for initiation of autophagy (PubMed:26711178). From Homo sapiens (Human).
   5473..5490    -  protein_bind   attB2 (fragment): mutant version of attB; core recombination site for the Gateway® BP reaction BP Clonase™
   5499..5540    +  CDS            V5 tag: epitope tag from simian virus 5
   5556..5609    +  promoter       U6 promoter (fragment): RNA polymerase III promoter for human U6 snRNA
   5651..6239    +  misc_feature   WPRE: woodchuck hepatitis virus posttranscriptional regulatory element
   6290..6309    +  misc_feature   cPPT/CTS (fragment): central polypurine tract and central termination sequence of HIV-1
   6311..6544    +  LTR            3' LTR (ΔU3): self-inactivating 3' long terminal repeat (LTR) from HIV-1
   6622..6743    +  polyA_signal   SV40 poly(A) signal: SV40 polyadenylation signal
   6783..6918    +  rep_origin     SV40 ori: SV40 origin of replication
   6939..6957    -  promoter       T7 promoter: promoter for bacteriophage T7 RNA polymerase
   6965..7120    +  CDS            lacZα (fragment): LacZα fragment of β-galactosidase; lacZ fragment
   7125..7553    +  rep_origin     f1 ori (sequence partly withheld): f1 bacteriophage origin of replication; arrow indicates direction of (+) strand synthesis
   7606..7710    +  promoter       AmpR promoter: bla
   7711..8571    +  CDS            AmpR: β-lactamase; bla; confers resistance to ampicillin, carbenicillin, and related antibiotics
   8742..9330    +  rep_origin     ori: high-copy-number ColE1/pMB1/pBR322/pUC origin of replication
   9513..9605    +  CDS            lacI (fragment): lac repressor; lacI; The lac repressor binds to the lac operator to inhibit transcription in E. coli. This inhibition can be relieved by adding lactose or isopropyl-β-D-thiogalactopyranoside (IPTG).
   9618..9639    +  protein_bind   CAP binding site: CAP binding activates transcription in the presence of cAMP. E. coli catabolite activator protein
   9654..9684    +  promoter       lac promoter: promoter for the E. coli lac operon
   9688..9710    +  protein_bind   lac operator (fragment): The lac repressor binds to the lac operator to inhibit transcription in E. coli. This inhibition can be relieved by adding lactose or isopropyl-β-D-thiogalactopyranoside (IPTG). lac repressor encoded by lacI
   9753..9771    +  promoter       T3 promoter: promoter for bacteriophage T3 RNA polymerase
   9799..10025   +  promoter       RSV promoter: Rous sarcoma virus enhancer/promoter
  10026..10206   +  LTR            5' LTR (truncated): truncated 5' long terminal repeat (LTR) from HIV-1
  10253..10378   +  misc_feature   HIV-1 Ψ: packaging signal of human immunodeficiency virus type 1
  10362..10725   +  CDS            HIV-1 gag (fragment): gag protein from human immunodeficiency virus 1; gag
  10871..11104   +  misc_feature   RRE: The Rev response element (RRE) of HIV-1 allows for Rev-dependent mRNA export from the nucleus to the cytoplasm.
  11481..11507   +  CDS            Rev (fragment): human immunodeficiency virus 1 (HIV-1) Rev protein; rev; enhances nuclear export of unspliced and incompletely spliced viral mRNAs
  11514..11537   +  promoter       SV40 promoter (fragment): SV40 early promoter
  11538..11609   +  promoter       SV40 promoter (fragment): SV40 enhancer and early promoter
  11633..11768   +  rep_origin     SV40 ori: SV40 origin of replication
  11814..12410   +  CDS            PuroR (fragment): puromycin N-acetyltransferase; pac from Streptomyces; confers resistance to puromycin
  12459..12576   +  misc_feature   cPPT/CTS: central polypurine tract and central termination sequence of HIV-1
>Addgene plasmid #98375 | TRAPPC8_pLX307 | addgene full sequence | sequence record 190424 | Addgene NGS Result
GGCTCGAGGCCTGCAGGTGCAAAGATGGATAAAGTTTTAAACAGAGAGGAATCTTTGCAGCTAATGGACC
TTCTAGGTCTTGAAAGGAGTGGGAATTGGCTCCGGTGCCCGTCAGTGGGCAGAGCGCACATCGCCCACAG
TCCCCGAGAAGTTGGGGGGAGGGGTCGGCAATTGAACCGGTGCCTAGAGAAGGTGGCGCGGGGTAAACTG
GGAAAGTGATGTCGTGTACTGGCTCCGCCTTTTTCCCGAGGGTGGGGGAGAACCGTATATAAGTGCAGTA
GTCGCCGTGAACGTTCTTTTTCGCAACGGGTTTGCCGCCAGAACACAGGTAAGTGCCGTGTGTGGTTCCC
GCGGGCCTGGCCTCTTTACGGGTTATGGCCCTTGCGTGCCTTGAATTACTTCCACCTGGCTGCAGTACGT
GATTCTTGATCCCGAGCTTCGGGTTGGAAGTGGGTGGGAGAGTTCGAGGCCTTGCGCTTAAGGAGCCCCT
TCGCCTCGTGCTTGAGTTGAGGCCTGGCCTGGGCGCTGGGGCCGCCGCGTGCGAATCTGGTGGCACCTTC
GCGCCTGTCTCGCTGCTTTCGATAAGTCTCTAGCCATTTAAAATTTTTGATGACCTGCTGCGACGCTTTT
TTTCTGGCAAGATAGTCTTGTAAATGCGGGCCAAGATCTGCACACTGGTATTTCGGTTTTTGGGGCCGCG
GGCGGCGACGGGGCCCGTGCGTCCCAGCGCACATGTTCGGCGAGGCGGGGCCTGCGAGCGCGGCCACCGA
GAATCGGACGGGGGTAGTCTCAAGCTGGCCGGCCTGCTCTGGTGCCTGGCCTCGCGCCGCCGTGTATCGC
CCCGCCCTGGGCGGCAAGGCTGGCCCGGTCGGCACCAGTTGCGTGAGCGGAAAGATGGCCGCTTCCCGGC
CCTGCTGCAGGGAGCTCAAAATGGAGGACGCGGCGCTCGGGAGAGCGGGCGGGTGAGTCACCCACACAAA
GGAAAAGGGCCTTTCCGTCCTCAGCCGTCGCTTCATGTGACTCCACGGAGTACCGGGCGCCGTCCAGGCA
CCTCGATTAGTTCTCGAGCTTTTGGAGTACGTCGTCTTTAGGTTGGGGGGAGGGGTTTTATGCGATGGAG
TTTCCCCACACTGAGTGGGTGGAGACTGAAGTTAGGCCAGCTTGGCACTTGATGTAATTCTCCTTGGAAT
TTGCCCTTTTTGAGTTTGGATCTTGGTTCATTCTCAAGCCTCAGACAGTGGTTCAAAGTTTTTTTCTTCC
ATTTCAGGTGTCGTGAGGCTAGCATCGATTGATCAACAAGTTTGTACAAAAAAGTTGGCACCATGAGAGA
TCCTAATAATCAACTTCACGTAATTAAAAATTTGAAGATAGCAGTAAGCAACATTGTCACCCAGCCACCT
CAGCCTGGAGCCATCCGGAAGCTTTTGAATGATGTTGTTTCTGGCAGTCAGCCTGCAGAAGGATTAGTAG
CTAATGTGATTACAGCAGGAGATTATGACCTTAACATCAGTGCCACTACTCCATGGTTTGAGTCTTACAG
AGAAACCTTTCTTCAGTCGATGCCAGCATCGGATCATGAATTTCTGAACCACTATTTAGCATGTATGTTG
GTAGCGTCATCTAGTGAAGCTGAACCTGTGGAACAGTTTTCAAAGTTGTCACAAGAACAGCATCGAATTC
AGCACAACAGTGATTATTCCTACCCCAAGTGGTTTATACCAAATACACTTAAATACTATGTACTTTTACA
TGATGTAAGTGCAGGAGATGAACAGAGAGCTGAATCAATTTATGAAGAAATGAAACAGAAATATGGAACT
CAGGGTTGCTATTTACTTAAAATTAATTCTCGAACATCTAATCGAGCATCAGATGAACAGATACCAGATC
CTTGGAGTCAGTATCTCCAGAAAAATAGTATTCAAAACCAGGAATCATATGAAGATGGCCCTTGTACTAT
AACTTCAAATAAGAATTCTGATAATAACTTGCTTTCATTGGATGGATTAGATAACGAAGTCAAAGATGGC
TTACCAAATAACTTTAGAGCTCACCCACTTCAGTTGGAGCAATCCAGTGACCCTTCTAACAGTATTGATG
GCCCAGATCATCTAAGATCTGCTTCATCGTTACATGAAACAAAGAAAGGAAATACTGGAATAATTCATGG
TGCATGTTTAACACTTACTGATCATGATAGAATTCGACAGTTTATACAAGAGTTCACATTTCGGGGCCTT
TTGCCACATATAGAGAAAACAATTAGGCAATTAAACGATCAGCTAATATCAAGAAAAGGTTTGAGTCGAT
CTCTATTTTCTGCAACTAAAAAATGGTTTAGTGGCAGTAAAGTTCCAGAAAAGAGCATTAATGACCTGAA
AAATACATCTGGCTTGCTGTATCCGCCGGAAGCACCAGAACTTCAAATCAGGAAAATGGCTGACTTATGT
TTTTTGGTGCAGCATTATGATTTGGCTTACAGTTGCTATCATACTGCAAAGAAAGATTTTCTTAATGATC
AAGCAATGCTTTATGCAGCTGGTGCCTTGGAAATGGCAGCAGTGTCTGCTTTTCTTCAACCAGGAGCACC
TAGGCCATATCCTGCTCATTACATGGATACAGCAATTCAGACATACAGAGATATCTGCAAGAATATGGTG
TTGGCTGAAAGATGTGTGTTGCTTAGTGCTGAACTTTTAAAAAGCCAAAGCAAATATTCAGAGGCTGCAG
CTCTCCTAATACGGTTGACCAGTGAGGATTCTGATCTTCGAAGTGCACTTCTTTTGGAACAGGCAGCACA
TTGCTTTATAAACATGAAAAGTCCCATGGTTAGAAAATATGCATTTCATATGATATTGGCAGGCCATCGA
TTTAGTAAAGCAGGGCAGAAAAAGCATGCTTTACGCTGTTATTGTCAAGCCATGCAAGTTTACAAAGGAA
AAGGCTGGTCTCTTGCAGAGGATCACATTAATTTCACTATTGGGCGCCAGTCCTATACTCTTAGACAGCT
GGATAATGCTGTGTCTGCTTTTAGGCATATTCTAATTAATGAAAGTAAACAATCTGCTGCTCAACAGGGG
GCTTTCCTCAGAGAATATCTTTATGTTTACAAGAATGTAAGTCAGCTGTCACCAGATGGTCCTTTGCCAC
AGCTTCCTTTACCGTATATTAACAGTTCAGCAACACGGGTTTTTTTTGGCCATGACAGACGACCAGCGGA
TGGTGAAAAACAAGCAGCTACTCATGTAAGTCTTGATCAAGAATATGATTCTGAATCCTCTCAGCAGTGG
CGAGAACTTGAGGAACAAGTTGTTTCTGTGGTTAACAAAGGAGTAATTCCATCCAATTTTCATCCCACAC
AATACTGTTTGAACAGTTACTCAGATAATTCAAGATTTCCACTTGCAGTTGTAGAAGAACCAATTACAGT
GGAAGTGGCTTTTAGAAACCCTTTGAAAGTTCTACTTTTGTTGACTGATTTGTCATTGCTTTGGAAGTTT
CATCCTAAAGATTTCAGTGGAAAGGATAATGAAGAAGTTAAACAACTAGTTACAAGTGAACCTGAAATGA
TTGGAGCTGAAGTTATTTCAGAGTTCTTAATTAATGGCGAAGAATCAAAAGTGGCAAGACTAAAGCTCTT
TCCCCATCACATAGGGGAGCTGCATATTCTGGGAGTTGTTTATAATCTTGGCACTATTCAGGGCTCTATG
ACAGTAGATGGCATTGGTGCTCTTCCCGGATGTCACACAGGAAAATATTCCTTGAGTATGTCAGTCCGAG
GGAAGCAGGATTTAGAAATTCAAGGTCCTCGACTTAACAACACAAAAGAAGAGAAAACATCTGTTAAATA
TGGCCCTGATCGACGTTTAGATCCCATAATCACAGAAGAAATGCCACTGTTGGAGGTGTTCTTTATACAT
TTTCCTACAGGGCTTCTCTGTGGAGAAATCCGAAAAGCATATGTAGAATTTGTCAATGTCAGCAAATGTC
CACTTACTGGATTGAAGGTTGTTTCTAAACGTCCAGAGTTCTTTACTTTCGGTGGTAATACTGCTGTTCT
AACACCACTAAGTCCCTCAGCTTCTGAGAATTGTAGTGCTTACAAGACTGTTGTGACAGATGCTACCTCT
GTGTGTACAGCACTCATATCATCAGCTTCTTCTGTAGACTTTGGCATTGGCACAGGAAGTCAACCAGAGG
TGATTCCTGTTCCCCTTCCTGACACTGTTCTTCTACCCGGAGCCTCAGTGCAGCTGCCAATGTGGTTACG
TGGGCCTGATGAAGAAGGTGTCCATGAAATTAACTTTTTGTTTTACTATGAAAGTGTCAAAAAGCAGCCA
AAAATACGGCACAGAATATTAAGACACACTGCAATTATTTGTACCAGTCGGTCTTTAAATGTACGGGCCA
CTGTCTGCAGAAGTAATTCTCTTGAAAATGAAGAAGGCAGAGGAGGCAATATGCTAGTCTTTGTGGATGT
GGAAAATACCAATACTAGTGAAGCAGGCGTTAAGGAATTCCACATAGTGCAAGTATCAAGTAGTAGCAAA
CACTGGAAGTTACAGAAATCTGTAAATCTTTCTGAAAACAAAGATACCAAACTTGCCAGTAGGGAGAAGG
GAAAGTTTTGCTTTAAGGCAATAAGATGTGAGAAAGAAGAAGCGGCCACACAGTCCTCTGAAAAATATAC
CTTTGCAGATATCATCTTTGGAAATGAACAGATAATAAGTTCAGCAAGCCCATGTGCAGACTTCTTTTAT
CGAAGTTTATCTTCTGAATTGAAAAAACCACAAGCTCACTTGCCTGTGCATACAGAAAAACAGTCAACAG
AGGATGCTGTGAGATTGATTCAAAAATGCAGTGAGGTAGATTTGAATATTGTCATATTATGGAAGGCATA
CGTTGTGGAAGACAGTAAACAGCTTATTTTGGAAGGTCAACATCATGTTATTCTTCGCACTATAGGAAAA
GAAGCCTTTTCATATCCTCAGAAACAGGAGCCACCAGAAATGGAACTATTGAAATTTTTCAGGCCAGAAA
ACATTACAGTTTCCTCAAGGCCATCAGTAGAGCAGCTTTCTAGTCTCATTAAAACGAGTCTTCACTACCC
AGAATCATTTAATCATCCATTTCATCAAAAAAGCCTTTGTTTAGTACCAGTCACTCTTTTACTTTCCAAT
TGTTCTAAGGCTGATGTAGATGTCATAGTTGATCTTCGGCATAAAACAACAAGTCCAGAAGCACTGGAAA
TCCATGGATCATTCACATGGCTTGGACAAACACAGTATAAACTTCAACTTAAAAGCCAGGAGATTCACAG
TCTGCAGCTGAAAGCATGCTTTGTTCATACAGGTGTTTATAACCTTGGAACTCCTAGGGTATTTGCCAAG
TTATCGGACCAAGTTACAGTGTTTGAAACAAGTCAGCAGAATTCCATGCCTGCCCTGATCATCATCAGTA
ATGTGTTGCCAACTTTCTTGTACAAAGTGGTTGATATCGGTAAGCCTATCCCTAACCCTCTCCTCGGTCT
CGATTCTACGTAGTAATGAACTAGTCCGTAACTTGAAAGTATTTCGATTTCTTGGCTTTATATATCTTGT
GGAAAGGACGATTGCTATCCGGCCTCTAAAATGGGACGCGTTAAGTCGACAATCAACCTCTGGATTACAA
AATTTGTGAAAGATTGACTGGTATTCTTAACTATGTTGCTCCTTTTACGCTATGTGGATACGCTGCTTTA
ATGCCTTTGTATCATGCTATTGCTTCCCGTATGGCTTTCATTTTCTCCTCCTTGTATAAATCCTGGTTGC
TGTCTCTTTATGAGGAGTTGTGGCCCGTTGTCAGGCAACGTGGCGTGGTGTGCACTGTGTTTGCTGACGC
AACCCCCACTGGTTGGGGCATTGCCACCACCTGTCAGCTCCTTTCCGGGACTTTCGCTTTCCCCCTCCCT
ATTGCCACGGCGGAACTCATCGCCGCCTGCCTTGCCCGCTGCTGGACAGGGGCTCGGCTGTTGGGCACTG
ACAATTCCGTGGTGTTGTCGGGGAAATCATCGTCCTTTCCTTGGCTGCTCGCCTGTGTTGCCACCTGGAT
TCTGCGCGGGACGTCCTTCTGCTACGTCCCTTCGGCCCTCAATCCAGCGGACCTTCCTTCCCGCGGCCTG
CTGCCGGCTCTGCGGCCTCTTCCGCGTCTTCGCCTTCGCCCTCAGACGAGTCGGATCTCCCTTTGGGCCG
CCTCCCCGCGTCGACTTTAAGACCAATGACTTACAAGGCAGCTGTAGATCTTAGCCACTTTTTAAAAGAA
AAGGGGGGACTGGAAGGGCTAATTCACTCCCAACGAAGACAAGATCTGCTTTTTGCTTGTACTGGGTCTC
TCTGGTTAGACCAGATCTGAGCCTGGGAGCTCTCTGGCTAACTAGGGAACCCACTGCTTAAGCCTCAATA
AAGCTTGCCTTGAGTGCTTCAAGTAGTGTGTGCCCGTCTGTTGTGTGACTCTGGTAACTAGAGATCCCTC
AGACCCTTTTAGTCAGTGTGGAAAATCTCTAGCAGTACGTATAGTAGTTCATGTCATCTTATTATTCAGT
ATTTATAACTTGCAAAGAAATGAATATCAGAGAGTGAGAGGAACTTGTTTATTGCAGCTTATAATGGTTA
CAAATAAAGCAATAGCATCACAAATTTCACAAATAAAGCATTTTTTTCACTGCATTCTAGTTGTGGTTTG
TCCAAACTCATCAATGTATCTTATCATGTCTGGCTCTAGCTATCCCGCCCCTAACTCCGCCCATCCCGCC
CCTAACTCCGCCCAGTTCCGCCCATTCTCCGCCCCATGGCTGACTAATTTTTTTTATTTATGCAGAGGCC
GAGGCCGCCTCGGCCTCTGAGCTATTCCAGAAGTAGTGAGGAGGCTTTTTTGGAGGCCTAGGGACGTACC
CAATTCGCCCTATAGTGAGTCGTATTACGCGCGCTCACTGGCCGTCGTTTTACAACGTCGTGACTGGGAA
AACCCTGGCGTTACCCAACTTAATCGCCTTGCAGCACATCCCCCTTTCGCCAGCTGGCGTAATAGCGAAG
AGGCCCGCACCGATCGCCCTTCCCAACAGTTGCGCAGCCTGAATGGCGAATGGG
[124 nt withheld, positions 7125-7248]
C
[91 nt withheld, positions 7250-7340]
A
[49 nt withheld, positions 7342-7390]
CCTTTGACGTTGGAGTCCACGTTCTTT
[37 nt withheld, positions 7418-7454]
ACCCTATCTCGGTCTATTCTTTTGATTTATAAGGGATTTTGCCGATTTCGGCCTATTGGTTAAAAAATGA
GCTGATTTAACAAAAATTTAACGCGAATTTTAACAAAATATTAACGCTTACAATTTAGGTGGCACTTTTC
GGGGAAATGTGCGCGGAACCCCTATTTGTTTATTTTTCTAAATACATTCAAATATGTATCCGCTCATGAG
ACAATAACCCTGATAAATGCTTCAATAATATTGAAAAAGGAAGAGTATGAGTATTCAACATTTCCGTGTC
GCCCTTATTCCCTTTTTTGCGGCATTTTGCCTTCCTGTTTTTGCTCACCCAGAAACGCTGGTGAAAGTAA
AAGATGCTGAAGATCAGTTGGGTGCACGAGTGGGTTACATCGAACTGGATCTCAACAGCGGTAAGATCCT
TGAGAGTTTTCGCCCCGAAGAACGTTTTCCAATGATGAGCACTTTTAAAGTTCTGCTATGTGGCGCGGTA
TTATCCCGTATTGACGCCGGGCAAGAGCAACTCGGTCGCCGCATACACTATTCTCAGAATGACTTGGTTG
AGTACTCACCAGTCACAGAAAAGCATCTTACGGATGGCATGACAGTAAGAGAATTATGCAGTGCTGCCAT
AACCATGAGTGATAACACTGCGGCCAACTTACTTCTGACAACGATCGGAGGACCGAAGGAGCTAACCGCT
TTTTTGCACAACATGGGGGATCATGTAACTCGCCTTGATCGTTGGGAACCGGAGCTGAATGAAGCCATAC
CAAACGACGAGCGTGACACCACGATGCCTGTAGCAATGGCAACAACGTTGCGCAAACTATTAACTGGCGA
ACTACTTACTCTAGCTTCCCGGCAACAATTAATAGACTGGATGGAGGCGGATAAAGTTGCAGGACCACTT
CTGCGCTCGGCCCTTCCGGCTGGCTGGTTTATTGCTGATAAATCTGGAGCCGGTGAGCGTGGGTCTCGCG
GTATCATTGCAGCACTGGGGCCAGATGGTAAGCCCTCCCGTATCGTAGTTATCTACACGACGGGGAGTCA
GGCAACTATGGATGAACGAAATAGACAGATCGCTGAGATAGGTGCCTCACTGATTAAGCATTGGTAACTG
TCAGACCAAGTTTACTCATATATACTTTAGATTGATTTAAAACTTCATTTTTAATTTAAAAGGATCTAGG
TGAAGATCCTTTTTGATAATCTCATGACCAAAATCCCTTAACGTGAGTTTTCGTTCCACTGAGCGTCAGA
CCCCGTAGAAAAGATCAAAGGATCTTCTTGAGATCCTTTTTTTCTGCGCGTAATCTGCTGCTTGCAAACA
AAAAAACCACCGCTACCAGCGGTGGTTTGTTTGCCGGATCAAGAGCTACCAACTCTTTTTCCGAAGGTAA
CTGGCTTCAGCAGAGCGCAGATACCAAATACTGTTCTTCTAGTGTAGCCGTAGTTAGGCCACCACTTCAA
GAACTCTGTAGCACCGCCTACATACCTCGCTCTGCTAATCCTGTTACCAGTGGCTGCTGCCAGTGGCGAT
AAGTCGTGTCTTACCGGGTTGGACTCAAGACGATAGTTACCGGATAAGGCGCAGCGGTCGGGCTGAACGG
GGGGTTCGTGCACACAGCCCAGCTTGGAGCGAACGACCTACACCGAACTGAGATACCTACAGCGTGAGCT
ATGAGAAAGCGCCACGCTTCCCGAAGGGAGAAAGGCGGACAGGTATCCGGTAAGCGGCAGGGTCGGAACA
GGAGAGCGCACGAGGGAGCTTCCAGGGGGAAACGCCTGGTATCTTTATAGTCCTGTCGGGTTTCGCCACC
TCTGACTTGAGCGTCGATTTTTGTGATGCTCGTCAGGGGGGCGGAGCCTATGGAAAAACGCCAGCAACGC
GGCCTTTTTACGGTTCCTGGCCTTTTGCTGGCCTTTTGCTCACATGTTCTTTCCTGCGTTATCCCCTGAT
TCTGTGGATAACCGTATTACCGCCTTTGAGTGAGCTGATACCGCTCGCCGCAGCCGAACGACCGAGCGCA
GCGAGTCAGTGAGCGAGGAAGCGGAAGAGCGCCCAATACGCAAACCGCCTCTCCCCGCGCGTTGGCCGAT
TCATTAATGCAGCTGGCACGACAGGTTTCCCGACTGGAAAGCGGGCAGTGAGCGCAACGCAATTAATGTG
AGTTAGCTCACTCATTAGGCACCCCAGGCTTTACACTTTATGCTTCCGGCTCGTATGTTGTGTGGAATTG
TGAGCGGATAACAATTTCACACAGGAAACAGCTATGACCATGATTACGCCAAGCGCGCAATTAACCCTCA
CTAAAGGGAACAAAAGCTGGAGCTGCAAGCTTAATGTAGTCTTATGCAATACTCTTGTAGTCTTGCAACA
TGGTAACGATGAGTTAGCAACATGCCTTACAAGGAGAGAAAAAGCACCGTGCATGCCGATTGGTGGAAGT
AAGGTGGTACGATCGTGCCTTATTAGGAAGGCAACAGACGGGTCTGACATGGATTGGACGAACCACTGAA
TTGCCGCATTGCAGAGATATTGTATTTAAGTGCCTAGCTCGATACATAAACGGGTCTCTCTGGTTAGACC
AGATCTGAGCCTGGGAGCTCTCTGGCTAACTAGGGAACCCACTGCTTAAGCCTCAATAAAGCTTGCCTTG
AGTGCTTCAAGTAGTGTGTGCCCGTCTGTTGTGTGACTCTGGTAACTAGAGATCCCTCAGACCCTTTTAG
TCAGTGTGGAAAATCTCTAGCAGTGGCGCCCGAACAGGGACTTGAAAGCGAAAGGGAAACCAGAGGAGCT
CTCTCGACGCAGGACTCGGCTTGCTGTAGCGCGCACGGCAAGAGGCGAGGGGCGGCGACTGGTGAGTACG
CCAAAAATTTTGACTAGCGGAGGCTAGAAGGAGAGAGATGGGTGCGAGAGCGTCAGTATTAAGCGGGGGA
GAATTAGATCGCGATGGGAAAAAATTCGGTTAAGGCCAGGGGGAAAGAAAAAATATAAATTAAAACATAT
AGTATGGGCAAGCAGGGAGCTAGAACGATTCGCAGTTAATCCTGGCCTGTTAGAAACATCAGAAGGCTGT
AGACAAATACTGGGACAGCTACAACCATCCCTTCAGACAGGATCAGAAGAACTTAGATCATTATATAATA
CAGTAGCAACCCTCTATTGTGTGCATCAAAGGATAGAGATAAAAGACACCAAGGAAGCTTTAGACAAGAT
AGAGGAAGAGCAAAACAAAAGTAAGACCACCGCACAGCAAGCGGCCGCTGATCTTCAGACCTGGAGGAGG
AGATATGAGGGACAATTGGAGAAGTGAATTATATAAATATAAAGTAGTAAAAATTGAACCATTAGGAGTA
GCACCCACCAAGGCAAAGAGAAGAGTGGTGCAGAGAGAAAAAAGAGCAGTGGGAATAGGAGCTTTGTTCC
TTGGGTTCTTGGGAGCAGCAGGAAGCACTATGGGCGCAGCGTCAATGACGCTGACGGTACAGGCCAGACA
ATTATTGTCTGGTATAGTGCAGCAGCAGAACAATTTGCTGAGGGCTATTGAGGCGCAACAGCATCTGTTG
CAACTCACAGTCTGGGGCATCAAGCAGCTCCAGGCAAGAATCCTGGCTGTGGAAAGATACCTAAAGGATC
AACAGCTCCTGGGGATTTGGGGTTGCTCTGGAAAACTCATTTGCACCACTGCTGTGCCTTGGAATGCTAG
TTGGAGTAATAAATCTCTGGAACAGATTTGGAATCACACGACCTGGATGGAGTGGGACAGAGAAATTAAC
AATTACACAAGCTTAATACACTCCTTAATTGAAGAATCGCAAAACCAGCAAGAAAAGAATGAACAAGAAT
TATTGGAATTAGATAAATGGGCAAGTTTGTGGAATTGGTTTAACATAACAAATTGGCTGTGGTATATAAA
ATTATTCATAATGATAGTAGGAGGCTTGGTAGGTTTAAGAATAGTTTTTGCTGTACTTTCTATAGTGAAT
AGAGTTAGGCAGGGATATTCACCATTATCGTTTCAGACCCACCTCCCAACCCCGAGGGGACCCATGCATT
GCATCTCAATTAGTCAGCAACCAGGTGTGGAAAGTCCCCAGGCTCCCCAGCAGGCAGAAGTATGCAAAGC
ATGCGTCTCAATTAGTCAGCAACCATAGTCCCGCCCCTAACTCCGCCCATCCCGCCCCTAACTCCGCCCA
GTTCCGCCCATTCTCCGCCCCATGGCTGACTAATTTTTTTTATTTATGCAGAGGCCGAGGCCGCCTCGGC
CTCTGAGCTATTCCAGAAGTAGTGAGGAGGCTTTTTTGGAGGCCTAGGCTTTTGCAAAAAGCTTTCTAGA
GGTACCACCGGAGCTTACCATGACCGAGTACAAGCCCACGGTGCGCCTCGCCACCCGCGACGACGTCCCC
AGGGCCGTACGCACCCTCGCCGCCGCGTTCGCCGACTACCCCGCCACGCGCCACACCGTCGATCCGGACC
GCCACATCGAGCGGGTCACCGAGCTGCAAGAACTCTTCCTCACGCGCGTCGGGCTCGACATCGGCAAGGT
GTGGGTCGCGGACGACGGCGCCGCCGTGGCGGTCTGGACCACGCCGGAGAGCGTCGAAGCGGGGGCGGTG
TTCGCCGAGATCGGCCCGCGCATGGCCGAGTTGAGCGGTTCCCGGCTGGCCGCGCAGCAACAGATGGAAG
GCCTCCTGGCGCCGCACCGGCCCAAGGAGCCCGCGTGGTTCCTGGCCACCGTCGGCGTCTCGCCCGACCA
CCAGGGCAAGGGTCTGGGCAGCGCCGTCGTGCTCCCCGGAGTGGAGGCGGCCGAGCGCGCCGGGGTGCCC
GCCTTCCTGGAGACCTCCGCGCCCCGCAACCTCCCCTTCTACGAGCGGCTCGGCTTCACCGTCACCGCCG
ACGTCGAGGTGCCCGAAGGACCGCGCACCTGGTGCATGACCCGCAAGCCCGGTGCCAGTTAACGAATTCT
AGATCTTGAGACAAATGGCAGTATTCATCCACAATTTTAAAAGAAAAGGGGGGATTGGGGGGTACAGTGC
AGGGGAAAGAATAGTAGACATAATAGCAACAGACATACAAACTAAAGAATTACAAAAACAAATTACAAAA
ATTCAAAATTTTCGGGTTTATTACAGGGACAGCAGAGATCCACTTTGGCGCC
